Addgene plasmid #59143: pLX304-YAP1 _TA
Purpose: YAP1 mutants that harbor a deletion of the transcriptional activation domain
Depositing lab: William Hahn. Depositing organization: Dana-Farber Cancer Institute. Publication: KRAS and YAP1 Converge to Regulate EMT and Tumor Survival. Shao DD, Xue W, Krall EB, Bhutkar A, Piccioni F, Wang X, Schinzel AC, Sood S, Rosenbluh J, Kim JW, Zwang Y, Roberts TM, Root DE, Jacks T, Hahn WC. Cell. 2014 Jul 3;158(1):171-84. doi: 10.1016/j.cell.2014.06.004. Epub 2014 Jun 19. PubMed 24954536.
Backbone
  Vector backbone: pLX304
  Backbone manufacturer: Addgene plasmid 25890
  Total vector size (bp): 9377
  Vector type: Lentiviral
  Selectable markers: Blasticidin
Growth in bacteria
  Bacterial resistance: Ampicillin, 100 μg/mL
  Growth temperature: 37°C
  Growth strain: Stbl3
  Copy number: High Copy
Gene/Insert
  Gene/Insert name: YAP1
  Species: H. sapiens (human)
  Mutation: TA (transactivation) domain deleted; aa291-497
  Entrez Gene: YAP1 (a.k.a. COB1, YAP, YAP-1, YAP2, YAP65, YKI)
  Promoter: CMV
  Cloning method: Gateway Cloning
  Sequencing primers: 5′ CMV-F; 3′ WPRE-R
Terms and licenses: Academic/Nonprofit Terms; Industry Terms: Not Available to Industry
How to cite: pLX304-YAP1 _TA was a gift from William Hahn (Addgene plasmid # 59143 ; http://n2t.net/addgene:59143 ; RRID:Addgene_59143)
