[The description below was written by a language model from this plasmid's Addgene catalogue record.]
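Description:
pLX304-YAP1 _TA is a lentiviral expression plasmid built on the pLX304 backbone, a Gateway-compatible destination vector, with a recorded total size of 9377 bp. It is maintained in bacteria as a high-copy plasmid under ampicillin selection, and the use of a recombination-deficient strain is consistent with the need to stabilise the repeated viral sequences typical of lentiviral vectors. In mammalian cells, transduced populations are selected with blasticidin. No feature table is supplied with the record, so details such as the LTR configuration, the promoter driving the blasticidin marker and any epitope tag on the insert are not stated. The listing of a WPRE-based reverse sequencing primer suggests that a woodchuck hepatitis virus posttranscriptional regulatory element, which generally enhances transcript expression, lies downstream of the insert.

The payload is human YAP1, the transcriptional co-activator that acts as an effector of the Hippo pathway, introduced by Gateway recombination and expressed from a CMV promoter. This version is a deletion mutant lacking the transactivation (TA) domain, recorded as amino acids 291–497, so the encoded protein would be expected to retain its amino-terminal regions while losing the carboxy-terminal portion needed to drive transcription.

The construct is intended for stable lentiviral delivery of a transcriptionally impaired YAP1, letting users test whether a YAP1-dependent phenotype requires its transactivation function by comparison with other YAP1 variants. It was deposited in connection with work on how KRAS and YAP1 converge to regulate epithelial–mesenchymal transition and tumour cell survival.
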