>Addgene plasmid #59143 | pLX304-YAP1 _TA | addgene partial sequence | sequence record 98694 | pLX-Fwd
GGCGGTAGGCGTGTACGGTGGGAGGTCTATATAAGCAGAGCTCTCTGGCTAACTGTCGGGATCAACAAGT
TTGTACAAAAAAGTTGGCATGGATCCCGGGCAGCAGCCGCCGCCTCAACCGGCCCCCCAGGGCCAAGGGC
AGCCGCCTTCGCAGCCCCCGCAGGGGCAGGGCCCGCCGTCCGGACCCGGGCAACCGGCACCCGCGGCGAC
CCAGGCGGCGCCGCAGGCACCCCCCGCCGGGCATCAGATCGTGCAC
