>Addgene plasmid #59143 | pLX304-YAP1 _TA | addgene partial sequence | sequence record 98695 | pLX-Rev
CGGGCAGGCAGCGGCGATGAGTTCCGCCGTGGCAATAGGGAGGGGGAAAGCGAAAGTCCCGGAAAGGAGC
TGACAGGTGGTGGCAATGCCCCAACCAGTGGGGGTTGCGTCAGCAAACACAGTGCACACCACGCCACGTT
GCCTGACAACGGGCCACAACTCCTCATAAAGAGACAGCAACCAGGATTTATACAAGGAGGAGAAAATGAA
AGCCATACGGGAAGCAATAGCATGATACAAAGGCATTA
