>Addgene plasmid #59143 | pLX304-YAP1 _TA | addgene partial sequence | sequence record 98730 | WPRE-R 5'-CATAGCGTAAAAGGAGCAACA-3'
TTTTGTAATCCAGAGGTTGATTGTCGACTTAACGCGCCACCGGTTAGCGCTAGCTCATTACTACGTAGAA
TCGAGACCGAGGAGAGGGTTAGGGATAGGCTTACCAACCACTTTGTACAAGAAAGTTGGGGGTCTATAAC
CATGTAAGAAAGCTTTCTGGGCTCTGGGGAGCCAGGGGTGGTGGCTGTTTCACTGGAGCACTCTGACTGA
TTCTCTGGTTCATGGCAAAACGAGGGTCAAGCCTTGGGTCTAGCCAAGAGGTGGTCTTGTTCTTATGGTT
TATATAGTAAATTTCTCCATCCTGAGTCATGGCTTGTTCCCATCCATCAGGAAGAGGACCTGAAGCCGAG
TTCATCATATTCTGCTGCACTGGTGGACTGGTGGGGGCTGTGACGTTCATCTGGGACAGCATGGCCTTCC
TGGGGTCCTGCCATGTTGTTGTCTGATCGATGTGATTTAAGAAGTATCTCTGACCAGAAGATGTCTTTGC
CATCTCCCAACCTGCTGGCAGAGGTACATCATCAGGTATCTCAAAAGAAGACTGTCGAAGATGCTGAGCT
GTGGGTGTAGCTGCTGGGCCAGAGACTACTCCAGTGGGGGTCAGTGTCCCAGGAGAAACAGCTCCCAACT
GCAG
